>Addgene plasmid #19225 | pBS Olfactomedin1 | addgene partial sequence | sequence record 25021 | T3 5'-GCAATTAACCCTCACTAAAGG-3'
GGGGGGCTCCCGCGGTGGCGGCCGCTCTAGAACTAGTGGATCCCCCGGGCTGCAGGAATTCGGCACGAGG
GGAAAAAAGGAGAAAAAAGGGAGAAACAAATAAGAAACAAATGCTAATCCTGAGGAAACACACTTTAAAT
AAGTAAATAAACAAACAGCTGCCAAAATTAAGACCAACGTCATGGAGGGTTATTCAGCATAGACCTGACA
GATCAGCATTACCTCTACATTTCTAGAAGTCTGGCCCCGCGTTATGGACTCACAACTAACCATGTACTTG
CAGCTGGAACTGCACCTGGAGAACCACTTCAGTTTGGGGTTTTGTTTTGTTTCTGTTCCGATAGCAAACC
TATAGTGCATACAAAAGAAGTAAGGCAATGACTGTTGGAAGTTTATCCTTGGGAGACTCGCTCTCTTCTG
TGTGGGGGTTGCATGGACATTTTCCGACATCACAGGCAGCTGTGATGGATGTGTGATTTCTATTTCTAAG
CAGAAAGCTGACCCGTGAGGAGCTCTCGCTGTCTGAACAAGACCTATCACAGGTTAGTTTTATTCGCCTT
CCATTGCAGCTACTGTCTCTCAACTGTGTTCTTGTCACTTAGATTAACTGTGCTGAGACCCGAAGTAGCT
CATGGATCTGTGTCTAATACACTATTAAACACGATGNGTTCGAAGTATGTATTATGAACAAGTTGTTGGT
CCCCATATTGGTTTGAACTTATGTATTCAGCNAATATATTGTATAAGNATGTCTGTTATTTACNAAAGGG
GCAAACTTTNTNGTCCNGTTTTGCATGAATGTTNAAANGCAAGGAGNNNTTGGNTAANAAAAA
