[The description below was written by a language model from this plasmid's Addgene catalogue record.]
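Description:
pBS Olfactomedin1 is a pBluescript-based cloning plasmid (backbone of about 3 kb) carrying a chicken (Gallus gallus) Olfactomedin 1 (OLFM1, also known as Noelin-1) sequence. It is maintained in E. coli as a high-copy plasmid under ampicillin selection. Although the catalogue classifies it as a bacterial expression vector, pBluescript is a general-purpose phagemid, and nothing in the record indicates that the insert is meant to be expressed as protein in bacteria. The insert was placed by restriction cloning between XhoI at the 5′ end and EcoRI at the 3′ end; the record does not say whether these sites survived. The insert size is not given, and it is not stated whether the insert covers the full coding region or only a cDNA fragment. No feature table is provided, so the description rests on the catalogue fields alone.

The insert is flanked by the T3 and T7 primer sites of the pBluescript polylinker, with T3 on the 5′ side and T7 on the 3′ side. In this backbone these sites correspond to opposing phage RNA polymerase promoters, which allow in vitro transcription of either strand of the insert from linearised template. The depositor's comment labels the clone as a numbered probe, and the associated study concerns molecular subdomains of the perichondrium and periosteum and their influence on gene expression in the underlying chondrocytes. Together these point to use as a template for riboprobes to map OLFM1 expression in chick skeletal tissue. From the stated orientation, antisense probe would be expected from the T7 side, though the record does not confirm this explicitly.
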