Addgene plasmid #19225: pBS Olfactomedin1
Depositing lab: Cliff Tabin. Depositing organization: Harvard Medical School. Publication: Identification of unique molecular subdomains in the perichondrium and periosteum and their role in regulating gene expression in the underlying chondrocytes. Bandyopadhyay A, Kubilus JK, Crochiere ML, Linsenmayer TF, Tabin CJ. Dev Biol. 2008 Sep 1;321(1):162-74. doi: 10.1016/j.ydbio.2008.06.012. Epub 2008 Jun 16. PubMed 18602913.
Backbone
  Vector backbone: pBluescript
  Backbone manufacturer: Stratagene
  Backbone size w/o insert (bp): 3000
  Vector type: Bacterial Expression
Growth in bacteria
  Bacterial resistance: Ampicillin, 100 μg/mL
  Growth temperature: 37°C
  Growth strain: DH5alpha
  Copy number: High Copy
Gene/Insert
  Gene/Insert name: Olfactomedin 1 (alt name: OLFM1)
  Species: G. gallus (chicken)
  GenBank ID: FG356227
  Entrez Gene: OLFM1 (a.k.a. NOELIN-1)
  Cloning method: Restriction Enzyme; 5′ cloning site XhoI (unknown if destroyed); 3′ cloning site EcoRI (unknown if destroyed)
  Sequencing primers: 5′ T3; 3′ T7
Terms and licenses: Academic/Nonprofit Terms; Industry Terms: Not Available to Industry
Depositor comments: Probe 2_72
How to cite: pBS Olfactomedin1 was a gift from Cliff Tabin (Addgene plasmid # 19225 ; http://n2t.net/addgene:19225 ; RRID:Addgene_19225)
